>Addgene plasmid #81203 | pHu6-gRNA-NT1 | depositor full sequence | sequence record 154466 | Full plasmid sequence
GACGTCGCTAGCTGTACAAAAAAGCAGGCTTTAAAGGAACCAATTCAGTCGACTGGATCCAAGGTCGGGC
AGGAAGAGGGCCTATTTCCCATGATTCCTTCATATTTGCATATACGATACAAGGCTGTTAGAGAGATAAT
TAGAATTAATTTGACTGTAAACACAAAGATATTAGTACAAAATACGTGACGTAGAAAGTAATAATTTCTT
GGGTAGTTTGCAGTTTTAAAATTATGTTTTAAAATGGACTATCATATGCTTACCGTAACTTGAAAGTATT
TCGATTTCTTGGCTTTATATATCTTGTGGAAAGGACGAAACACCACCTCTGTTTGGGAAAATTGGTTTTA
GAGCTAGAAATAGCAAGTTAAAATAAGGCTAGTCCGTTATCAACTTGAAAAAGTGGCACCGAGTCGGTGC
TTTTTTTTCTCGAGGTACCTCTCTACATATGACATGTGAGCAAAAGGCCAGCAAAAGGCCAGGAACCGTA
AAAAGGCCGCGTTGCTGGCGTTTTTCCATAGGCTCCGCCCCCCTGACGAGCATCACAAAAATCGACGCTC
AAGTCAGAGGTGGCGAAACCCGACAGGACTATAAAGATACCAGGCGTTTCCCCCTGGAAGCTCCCTCGTG
CGCTCTCCTGTTCCGACCCTGCCGCTTACCGGATACCTGTCCGCCTTTCTCCCTTCGGGAAGCGTGGCGC
TTTCTCATAGCTCACGCTGTAGGTATCTCAGTTCGGTGTAGGTCGTTCGCTCCAAGCTGGGCTGTGTGCA
CGAACCCCCCGTTCAGCCCGACCGCTGCGCCTTATCCGGTAACTATCGTCTTGAGTCCAACCCGGTAAGA
CACGACTTATCGCCACTGGCAGCAGCCACTGGTAACAGGATTAGCAGAGCGAGGTATGTAGGCGGTGCTA
CAGAGTTCTTGAAGTGGTGGCCTAACTACGGCTACACTAGAAGAACAGTATTTGGTATCTGCGCTCTGCT
GAAGCCAGTTACCTTCGGAAAAAGAGTTGGTAGCTCTTGATCCGGCAAACAAACCACCGCTGGTAGCGGT
GGTTTTTTTGTTTGCAAGCAGCAGATTACGCGCAGAAAAAAAGGATCTCAAGAAGATCCTTTGATCTTTT
CTACGGGGTCTGACGCTCAGTGGAACGAAAACTCACGTTAAGGGATTTTGGTCATGAGATTATCAAAAAG
GATCTTCACCTAGATCCTTTTAAATTAAAAATGAAGTTTTAAATCAATCTAAAGTATATATGAGTAAACT
TGGTCTGACAGTTACCAATGCTTAATCAGTGAGGCACCTATCTCAGCGATCTGTCTATTTCGTTCATCCA
TAGTTGCCTGACTCCCCGTCGTGTAGATAACTACGATACGGGAGGGCTTACCATCTGGCCCCAGTGCTGC
AATGATACCGCGAGACCCACGCTCACCGGCTCCAGATTTATCAGCAATAAACCAGCCAGCCGGAAGGGCC
GAGCGCAGAAGTGGTCCTGCAACTTTATCCGCCTCCATCCAGTCTATTAATTGTTGCCGGGAAGCTAGAG
TAAGTAGTTCGCCAGTTAATAGTTTGCGCAACGTTGTTGCCATTGCTACAGGCATCGTGGTGTCACGCTC
GTCGTTTGGTATGGCTTCATTCAGCTCCGGTTCCCAACGATCAAGGCGAGTTACATGATCCCCCATGTTG
TGCAAAAAAGCGGTTAGCTCCTTCGGTCCTCCGATCGTTGTCAGAAGTAAGTTGGCCGCAGTGTTATCAC
TCATGGTTATGGCAGCACTGCATAATTCTCTTACTGTCATGCCATCCGTAAGATGCTTTTCTGTGACTGG
TGAGTACTCAACCAAGTCATTCTGAGAATAGTGTATGCGGCGACCGAGTTGCTCTTGCCCGGCGTCAATA
CGGGATAATACCGCGCCACATAGCAGAACTTTAAAAGTGCTCATCATTGGAAAACGTTCTTCGGGGCGAA
AACTCTCAAGGATCTTACCGCTGTTGAGATCCAGTTCGATGTAACCCACTCGTGCACCCAACTGATCTTC
AGCATCTTTTACTTTCACCAGCGTTTCTGGGTGAGCAAAAACAGGAAGGCAAAATGCCGCAAAAAAGGGA
ATAAGGGCGACACGGAAATGTTGAATACTCATACTCTTCCTTTTTCAATATTATTGAAGCATTTATCAGG
GTTATTGTCTCATGAGCGGATACATATTTGAATGTATTTAGAAAAATAAACAAATAGGGGTTCCGCGCAC
ATTTCCCCGAAAAGTGCCACCT
Features (pLannotate 1.2.2; 6 found; start..end, strand, type, name):
     13..30      +  protein_bind   attB1 (fragment): mutant version of attB; recombination site for the Gateway® BP reaction BP Clonase™
     76..316     +  promoter       U6 promoter: RNA polymerase III promoter for human U6 snRNA
    345..420     +  misc_RNA       gRNA scaffold: guide RNA scaffold for the Streptococcus pyogenes CRISPR/Cas9 system
    513..1101    -  rep_origin     ori: high-copy-number ColE1/pMB1/pBR322/pUC origin of replication
   1272..2132    -  CDS            AmpR: β-lactamase; bla; confers resistance to ampicillin, carbenicillin, and related antibiotics
   2133..2237    -  promoter       AmpR promoter: bla
