[The description below was written by a language model from this plasmid's Addgene catalogue record and pLannotate feature annotations shown in this document.]
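Description:
pHu6-gRNA-NT1 is a compact mammalian expression plasmid, about 2.2 kb (the sequence record is 2,262 nt), built on the pHU6 backbone to produce a single guide RNA in transfected cells. It is maintained in E. coli through a high-copy ColE1/pUC-type origin of replication and selected with ampicillin via the β-lactamase gene (AmpR) driven by its native bla promoter. No mammalian selection marker, reporter gene or Cas9 coding sequence is annotated, so the plasmid supplies only the RNA component and must be delivered together with a separate Cas9-based effector construct.

The payload is a human U6 promoter, an RNA polymerase III promoter suited to expressing short, uncapped, non-polyadenylated transcripts. It is followed after a short gap by the Streptococcus pyogenes Cas9 guide RNA scaffold. That interval between promoter and scaffold is where the targeting spacer would sit. The catalogue names the guide NT1 and lists "EGFP reporter" in the gRNA sequence field, suggesting it relates to an EGFP reporter assay, but the record does not explain what the NT1 designation means or the exact site targeted. A short attB1 fragment upstream of the promoter appears to be a leftover of Gateway-style cloning and has no evident function here.

The associated publication concerns a programmable Cas9–serine recombinase fusion that acts on DNA sequences in mammalian cells. This plasmid was therefore presumably co-transfected as one of the guide RNA expression vectors in those reporter experiments, although the record does not specify its precise role.
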