Addgene plasmid #81203: pHu6-gRNA-NT1
Purpose: hU6 expression of gRNA NT1
Depositing lab: David Liu. Depositing organization: Harvard University. Publication: A programmable Cas9-serine recombinase fusion protein that operates on DNA sequences in mammalian cells. Chaikind B, Bessen JL, Thompson DB, Hu JH, Liu DR. Nucleic Acids Res. 2016 Aug 11. pii: gkw707. 10.1093/nar/gkw707 PubMed 27515511.
Backbone
  Vector backbone: pHU6
  Backbone size w/o insert (bp): 2200
  Total vector size (bp): 2200
  Vector type: Mammalian Expression
Growth in bacteria
  Bacterial resistance: Ampicillin, 100 μg/mL
  Growth temperature: 37°C
  Growth strain: DH5alpha
  Copy number: High Copy
Gene/Insert
  Gene/Insert name: hU6 expression of gRNA NT1
  gRNA/shRNA sequence: EGFP reporter
  Species: H. sapiens (human)
  Promoter: U6
  Cloning method: Unknown
  Sequencing primers: 5′ AAAAAAAGCACCGACTCGGTG
Terms and licenses: Academic/Nonprofit Terms; Industry Terms: Not Available to Industry
How to cite: pHu6-gRNA-NT1 was a gift from David Liu (Addgene plasmid # 81203 ; http://n2t.net/addgene:81203 ; RRID:Addgene_81203)
