>Addgene plasmid #81203 | pHu6-gRNA-NT1 | addgene partial sequence | sequence record 163231 | hU6-F 5'-GAGGGCCTATTTCCCATGATT-3'
AGGCTGTTAGAGAGATAATTAGAATTAATTTGACTGTAAACACAAAGATATTAGTACAAAATACGTGACG
TAGAAAGTAATAATTTCTTGGGTAGTTTGCAGTTTTAAAATTATGTTTTAAAATGGACTATCATATGCTT
ACCGTAACTTGAAAGTATTTCGATTTCTTGGCTTTATATATCTTGTGGAAAGGACGAAACACCACCTCTG
TTTGGGAAAATTGGTTTTAGAGCTAGAAATAGCAAGTTAAAATAAGGCTAGTCCGTTATCAACTTGAAAA
AGTGGCACCGAGTCGGTGCTTTTTTTTCTCGAGGTACCTCTCTACATATGACATGTGAGCAAAAGGCCAG
CAAAAGGCCAGGAACCGTAAAAAGGCCGCGTTGCTGGCGTTTTTCCATAGGCTCCGCCCCCCTGACGAGC
ATCACAAAAATCGACGCTCAAGTCAGAGGTGGCGAAACCCGACAGGACTATAAAGATACCAGGCGTTTCC
CCCTGGAAGCTCCCTCGTGCGCTCTCCTGTTCCGACCCTGCCGCTTACCGGATACCTGTCCGCCTTTCTC
CCTTCGGGAAGCGTGGCGCTTTCTCATAGCTCACGCTGTAGGTATCTCAGTTCGGTGTAGGTCGTTCGCT
CCAAGCTGGGCTGTGTGCACGAACCCCCCGTTCAGCCCGACCGCTGCGCCTTATCCGGTAACTATCGTCT
TGAGTCCAACCCGGTAAGACACGACTTATCGCCACTGGCAGCAGCCACTGGTAACAGGATTAGCAGAGCG
AGGTATGTAGGCGGTGCTACAGAGTTCTTGAAGTGGTGG
