>Addgene plasmid #81203 | pHu6-gRNA-NT1 | addgene partial sequence | sequence record 163232 | StrepPyoCas9-5UTR-F 5'-CGGTGCCACTTTTTCAAGTTG-3'
TGCTATTTCTAGCTCTAAAACCAATTTTCCCAAACAGAGGTGGTGTTTCGTCCTTTCCACAAGATATATA
AAGCCAAGAAATCGAAATACTTTCAAGTTACGGTAAGCATATGATAGTCCATTTTAAAACATAATTTTAA
AACTGCAAACTACCCAAGAAATTATTACTTTCTACGTCACGTATTTTGTACTAATATCTTTGTGTTTACA
GTCAAATTAATTCTAATTATCTCTCTAACAGCCTTGTATCGTATATGCAAATATGAAGGAATCATGGGAA
ATAGGCCCTCTTCCTGCCCGACCTTGGATCCAGTCGACTGAATTGGTTCCTTTAAAGCCTGCTTTTTTGT
ACAGCTAGCGACGTCAGGTGGCACTTTTCGGGGAAATGTGCGCGGAACCCCTATTTGTTTATTTTTCTAA
ATACATTCAAATATGTATCCGCTCATGAGACAATAACCCTGATAAATGCTTCAATAATATTGAAAAAGGA
AGAGTATGAGTATTCAACATTTCCGTGTCGCCCTTATTCCCTTTTTTGCGGCATTTTGCCTTCCTGTTTT
TGCTCACCCAGAAACGCTGGTGAAAGTAAAAGATGCTGAAGATCAGTTGGGTGCACGAGTGGGTTACATC
GAACTGGATCTCAACAGCGGTAAGATCCTTGAGAGTTTTCGCCCCGAAGAACGTTTTCCAATGATGAGCA
CTTTTAAAGTTCTGCTATGTGGCGCGGTATTATCCCGTATTGACGCCGGGCAAGAGCAACTCGGTCGCCG
CATACACTATTCTCAGAATGACTTGGTTGAGTACTCACCAGTCACAGAA
